Addgene plasmid #173940: pET28_6xHis-PARP1delWGR
Purpose: Bacterial expression of PARP1 lacking WGR domain
Depositing lab: Joan Conaway. Depositing organization: Stowers Institute for Medical Research. Publication: Multiple roles for PARP1 in ALC1-dependent nucleosome remodeling. Ooi SK, Sato S, Tomomori-Sato C, Zhang Y, Wen Z, Banks CAS, Washburn MP, Unruh JR, Florens L, Conaway RC, Conaway JW. Proc Natl Acad Sci U S A. 2021 Sep 7;118(36). pii: 2107277118. doi: 10.1073/pnas.2107277118. PubMed 34465625.
Backbone
  Vector backbone: pET28
  Vector type: Bacterial Expression
Growth in bacteria
  Bacterial resistance: Kanamycin, 50 μg/mL
  Growth temperature: 37°C
  Growth strain: DH5alpha
  Copy number: Low Copy
Gene/Insert
  Gene/Insert name: PARP1delWGR
  Species: H. sapiens (human)
  Mutation: Deletion of residues 521-660; V762A
  Entrez Gene: PARP1 (a.k.a. ADPRT, ADPRT 1, ADPRT1, ARTD1, PARP, PARP-1, PARS, PPOL, Poly-PARP, pADPRT-1)
  Tag / fusion protein: 6xHis (N terminal on insert)
  Cloning method: Gibson Cloning
Terms and licenses: Academic/Nonprofit Terms; Industry Terms: Not Available to Industry
Depositor comments: Protein residues 1-520...661-1014
How to cite: pET28_6xHis-PARP1delWGR was a gift from Joan Conaway (Addgene plasmid # 173940 ; http://n2t.net/addgene:173940 ; RRID:Addgene_173940)
