[The description below was written by a language model from this plasmid's Addgene catalogue record and pLannotate feature annotations shown in this document.]
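Description:
pET28_6xHis-PARP1delWGR is a bacterial expression plasmid built on the pET28 backbone for producing a human PARP1 deletion mutant in E. coli. The sequenced record is 7,911 nt. Propagation relies on a ColE1/pBR322-type origin that sits alongside the rop gene and the bom region, in keeping with its listing as low copy. Selection is by kanamycin through the aph(3')-Ia resistance gene. An f1 phage origin is also present. The short tetracycline-resistance fragments, the partial AmpR promoter and a predicted E. coli ORF in the annotation appear to be backbone remnants rather than functional elements.

The expression cassette follows the standard pET layout. A T7 promoter is followed directly by a lac operator, then the T7 gene 10 ribosome binding site, the coding region and a T7 terminator. The plasmid also carries lacI with its own promoter, so transcription stays repressed until it is induced with IPTG in a host that supplies T7 RNA polymerase. The open reading frame starts with an N-terminal 6xHis tag, which the annotation tool labels as a fragment of a composite tag, followed by a thrombin cleavage site. The PARP1 sequence comes next and was inserted by Gibson cloning. It encodes residues 1–520 joined to residues 661–1014, which deletes residues 521–660 containing the WGR domain, and it also carries a V762A substitution. A short match to a T7 gene 10-derived solubility tag lies downstream of the insert and is probably vector sequence rather than part of the protein.

The plasmid is intended for producing His-tagged PARP1 lacking the WGR domain, which can be purified by affinity. It was deposited with a study of PARP1's roles in ALC1-dependent nucleosome remodeling.
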