Features (pLannotate 1.2.2; 20 found; start..end, strand, type, name):
   1009..1086    -  promoter       lacI promoter: lacI
   1094..1373    -  CDS            TcR (fragment): tetracycline efflux protein; tet; confers resistance to tetracycline
   1395..1413    +  promoter       T7 promoter: promoter for bacteriophage T7 RNA polymerase
   1414..1438    +  protein_bind   lac operator: The lac repressor binds to the lac operator to inhibit transcription in E. coli. This inhibition can be relieved by adding lactose or isopropyl-β-D-thiogalactopyranoside (IPTG). lac repressor encoded by lacI
   1453..1475    +  RBS            RBS: efficient ribosome binding site from bacteriophage T7 gene 10 (Olins and Rangwala, 1989)
   1494..1510    +  CDS            capTEV™ (fragment): composite tag for in vivo biotinylation, TEV protease cleavage, and 6xHis tagging
   1521..1538    +  CDS            thrombin site: thrombin recognition and cleavage site
   1545..4166    +  CDS            PARP1 (fragment): PARP1_HUMAN - Also known as ADPRT From Homo sapiens (Human).
   4197..4246    +  CDS            SET1 (fragment): solubility-enhancement tag derived from T7 phage gene 10B
   4254..4301    +  terminator     T7 terminator: transcription terminator for bacteriophage T7 RNA polymerase
   4338..4766    +  rep_origin     f1 ori (sequence partly withheld): f1 bacteriophage origin of replication; arrow indicates direction of (+) strand synthesis
   4819..4876    +  promoter       AmpR promoter (fragment): bla
   4885..5700    -  CDS            KanR: aminoglycoside phosphotransferase; aph(3')-Ia; confers resistance to kanamycin in bacteria or G418 (Geneticin®) in eukaryotes
   5822..6410    +  rep_origin     ori: high-copy-number ColE1/pMB1/pBR322/pUC origin of replication
   6596..6735    -  misc_feature   bom: basis of mobility region from pBR322
   6837..7028    -  CDS            rop: Rop protein, which maintains plasmids at low copy number; rop
   7045..7425    +  CDS            YPB1_ECOLX: Protein predicted: Swiss-Prot protein existence level 4. From Escherichia coli.
   7497..7788    -  CDS            TcR (fragment): tetracycline efflux protein; tet; confers resistance to tetracycline
   7803..7824    -  protein_bind   CAP binding site: CAP binding activates transcription in the presence of cAMP. E. coli catabolite activator protein
   7837..1008    -  CDS            lacI (across the origin): lac repressor; lacI; The lac repressor binds to the lac operator to inhibit transcription in E. coli. This inhibition can be relieved by adding lactose or isopropyl-β-D-thiogalactopyranoside (IPTG).
>Addgene plasmid #173940 | pET28_6xHis-PARP1delWGR | addgene full sequence | sequence record 342181 | Addgene NGS Result
GGTTTGCGTATTGGGCGCCAGGGTGGTTTTTCTTTTCACCAGTGAGACGGGCAACAGCTGATTGCCCTTC
ACCGCCTGGCCCTGAGAGAGTTGCAGCAAGCGGTCCACGCTGGTTTGCCCCAGCAGGCGAAAATCCTGTT
TGATGGTGGTTAACGGCGGGATATAACATGAGCTGTCTTCGGTATCGTCGTATCCCACTACCGAGATATC
CGCACCAACGCGCAGCCCGGACTCGGTAATGGCGCGCATTGCGCCCAGCGCCATCTGATCGTTGGCAACC
AGCATCGCAGTGGGAACGATGCCCTCATTCAGCATTTGCATGGTTTGTTGAAAACCGGACATGGCACTCC
AGTCGCCTTCCCGTTCCGCTATCGGCTGAATTTGATTGCGAGTGAGATATTTATGCCAGCCAGCCAGACG
CAGACGCGCCGAGACAGAACTTAATGGGCCCGCTAACAGCGCGATTTGCTGGTGACCCAATGCGACCAGA
TGCTCCACGCCCAGTCGCGTACCGTCTTCATGGGAGAAAATAATACTGTTGATGGGTGTCTGGTCAGAGA
CATCAAGAAATAACGCCGGAACATTAGTGCAGGCAGCTTCCACAGCAATGGCATCCTGGTCATCCAGCGG
ATAGTTAATGATCAGCCCACTGACGCGTTGCGCGAGAAGATTGTGCACCGCCGCTTTACAGGCTTCGACG
CCGCTTCGTTCTACCATCGACACCACCACGCTGGCACCCAGTTGATCGGCGCGAGATTTAATCGCCGCGA
CAATTTGCGACGGCGCGTGCAGGGCCAGACTGGAGGTGGCAACGCCAATCAGCAACGACTGTTTGCCCGC
CAGTTGTTGTGCCACGCGGTTGGGAATGTAATTCAGCTCCGCCATCGCCGCTTCCACTTTTTCCCGCGTT
TTCGCAGAAACGTGGCTGGCCTGGTTCACCACGCGGGAAACGGTCTGATAAGAGACACCGGCATACTCTG
CGACATCGTATAACGTTACTGGTTTCACATTCACCACCCTGAATTGACTCTCTTCCGGGCGCTATCATGC
CATACCGCGAAAGGTTTTGCGCCATTCGATGGTGTCCGGGATCTCGACGCTCTCCCTTATGCGACTCCTG
CATTAGGAAGCAGCCCAGTAGTAGGTTGAGGCCGTTGAGCACCGCCGCCGCAAGGAATGGTGCATGCAAG
GAGATGGCGCCCAACAGTCCCCCGGCCACGGGGCCTGCCACCATACCCACGCCGAAACAAGCGCTCATGA
GCCCGAAGTGGCGAGCCCGATCTTCCCCATCGGTGATGTCGGCGATATAGGCGCCAGCAACCGCACCTGT
GGCGCCGGTGATGCCGGCCACGATGCGTCCGGCGTAGAGGATCGAGATCTCGATCCCGCGAAATTAATAC
GACTCACTATAGGGGAATTGTGAGCGGATAACAATTCCCCTCTAGAAATAATTTTGTTTAACTTTAAGAA
GGAGATATACCATGGGCAGCAGCCATCATCATCATCATCACAGCAGCGGCCTGGTGCCGCGCGGCAGCCA
TATGATGGCGGAGTCTTCTGATAAGCTGTATCGAGTCGAGTACGCCAAGAGCGGGCGCGCCTCTTGCAAG
AAATGCAGCGAGAGCATCCCCAAGGACTCGCTCCGGATGGCCATCATGGTGCAGTCGCCCATGTTTGATG
GAAAAGTCCCACACTGGTACCACTTCTCCTGCTTCTGGAAGGTGGGCCACTCCATCCGGCACCCTGACGT
TGAGGTGGATGGGTTCTCTGAGCTTCGGTGGGATGACCAGCAGAAAGTCAAGAAGACAGCGGAAGCTGGA
GGAGTGACAGGCAAAGGCCAGGATGGAATTGGTAGCAAGGCAGAGAAGACTCTGGGTGACTTTGCAGCAG
AGTATGCCAAGTCCAACAGAAGTACGTGCAAGGGGTGTATGGAGAAGATAGAAAAGGGCCAGGTGCGCCT
GTCCAAGAAGATGGTGGACCCGGAGAAGCCACAGCTAGGCATGATTGACCGCTGGTACCATCCAGGCTGC
TTTGTCAAGAACAGGGAGGAGCTGGGTTTCCGGCCCGAGTACAGTGCGAGTCAGCTCAAGGGCTTCAGCC
TCCTTGCTACAGAGGATAAGGAAGCCCTGAAGAAGCAGCTCCCAGGAGTCAAGAGTGAAGGAAAGAGAAA
AGGCGATGAGGTGGATGGAGTGGATGAAGTGGCGAAGAAGAAATCTAAAAAAGAAAAAGACAAGGATAGT
AAGCTTGAAAAAGCCCTAAAGGCTCAGAACGACCTGATCTGGAACATCAAGGACGAGCTAAAGAAAGTGT
GTTCAACTAATGACCTGAAGGAGCTACTCATCTTCAACAAGCAGCAAGTGCCTTCTGGGGAGTCGGCGAT
CTTGGACCGAGTAGCTGATGGCATGGTGTTCGGTGCCCTCCTTCCCTGCGAGGAATGCTCGGGTCAGCTG
GTCTTCAAGAGCGATGCCTATTACTGCACTGGGGACGTCACTGCCTGGACCAAGTGTATGGTCAAGACAC
AGACACCCAACCGGAAGGAGTGGGTAACCCCAAAGGAATTCCGAGAAATCTCTTACCTCAAGAAATTGAA
GGTTAAAAAGCAGGACCGTATATTCCCCCCAGAAACCAGCGCCTCCGTGGCGGCCACGCCTCCGCCCTCC
ACAGCCTCGGCTCCTGCTGCTGTGAACTCCTCTGCTTCAGCAGATAAGCCATTATCCAACATGAAGATCC
TGACTCTCGGGAAGCTGTCCCGGAACAAGGATGAAGTGAAGGCCATGATTGAGAAACTCGGGGGGAAGTT
GACGGGGACGGCCAACAAGGCTTCCCTGTGCATCAGCACCAAAAAGGAGGTGGAAAAGATGAATAAGAAG
ATGGAGGAAGTAAAGGAAGCCAACATCCGAGTTGTGTCTGAGGACTTCCTCCAGGACGTCTCCGCCTCCA
CCAAGAGCCTTCAGGAGTTGTTCTTAGCGCACATCTTGTCCCCTTGGGGGGCAGAGGTGAAGGCAGAGCC
TGTTGAAGTTGTGGCCCCAAGAGGGAAGTCAGGGGCTGCGCTCTCCAAAAAAAGCAAGGGCCAGGTCAAG
GAGGAAGGTATCAACAAATCTGAAACCAAGTCCAAGCTCCCCAAGCCAGTTCAGGACCTCATCAAGATGA
TCTTTGATGTGGAAAGTATGAAGAAAGCCATGGTGGAGTATGAGATCGACCTTCAGAAGATGCCCTTGGG
GAAGCTGAGCAAAAGGCAGATCCAGGCCGCATACTCCATCCTCAGTGAGGTCCAGCAGGCGGTGTCTCAG
GGCAGCAGCGACTCTCAGATCCTGGATCTCTCAAATCGCTTTTACACCCTGATCCCCCACGACTTTGGGA
TGAAGAAGCCTCCGCTCCTGAACAATGCAGACAGTGTGCAGGCCAAGGCGGAAATGCTTGACAACCTGCT
GGACATCGAGGTGGCCTACAGTCTGCTCAGGGGAGGGTCTGATGATAGCAGCAAGGATCCCATCGATGTC
AACTATGAGAAGCTCAAAACTGACATTAAGGTGGTTGACAGAGATTCTGAAGAAGCCGAGATCATCAGGA
AGTATGTTAAGAACACTCATGCAACCACACACAATGCGTATGACTTGGAAGTCATCGATATCTTTAAGAT
AGAGCGTGAAGGCGAATGCCAGCGTTACAAGCCCTTTAAGCAGCTTCATAACCGAAGATTGCTGTGGCAC
GGGTCCAGGACCACCAACTTTGCTGGGATCCTGTCCCAGGGTCTTCGGATAGCCCCGCCTGAAGCGCCCG
TGACAGGCTACATGTTTGGTAAAGGGATCTATTTCGCTGACATGGTCTCCAAGAGTGCCAACTACTGCCA
TACGTCTCAGGGAGACCCAATAGGCTTAATCCTGTTGGGAGAAGTTGCCCTTGGAAACATGTATGAACTG
AAGCACGCTTCACATATCAGCAAGTTACCCAAGGGCAAGCACAGTGTCAAAGGTTTGGGCAAAACTACCC
CTGATCCTTCAGCTAACATTAGTCTGGATGGTGTAGACGTTCCTCTTGGGACCGGGATTTCATCTGGTGT
GAATGACACCTCTCTACTATATAACGAGTACATTGTCTATGATATTGCTCAGGTAAATCTGAAGTATCTG
CTGAAACTGAAATTCAATTTTAAGACCTCCCTGTGGTAACTCGACCACCACCACCACTGAGATCCGGCTG
CTAACAAAGCCCGAAAGGAAGCTGAGTTGGCTGCTGCCACCGCTGAGCAATAACTAGCATAACCCCTTGG
GGCCTCTAAACGGGTCTTGAGGGGTTTTTTGCTGAAAGGAGGAACTATATCCGGATTGGCGAATGGG
[124 nt withheld, positions 4338-4461]
C
[91 nt withheld, positions 4463-4553]
A
[49 nt withheld, positions 4555-4603]
CCTTTGACGTTGGAGTCCACGTTCTTT
[37 nt withheld, positions 4631-4667]
ACCCTATCTCGGTCTATTCTTTTGATTTATAAGGGATTTTGCCGATTTCGGCCTATTGGTTAAAAAATGA
GCTGATTTAACAAAAATTTAACGCGAATTTTAACAAAATATTAACGCTTACAATTTAGGTGGCACTTTTC
GGGGAAATGTGCGCGGAACCCCTATTTGTTTATTTTTCTAAATACATTCAAATATGTATCCGCTCATGAA
TTAATTCTTAGAAAAACTCATCGAGCATCAAATGAAACTGCAATTTATTCATATCAGGATTATCAATACC
ATATTTTTGAAAAAGCCGTTTCTGTAATGAAGGAGAAAACTCACCGAGGCAGTTCCATAGGATGGCAAGA
TCCTGGTATCGGTCTGCGATTCCGACTCGTCCAACATCAATACAACCTATTAATTTCCCCTCGTCAAAAA
TAAGGTTATCAAGTGAGAAATCACCATGAGTGACGACTGAATCCGGTGAGAATGGCAAAAGTTTATGCAT
TTCTTTCCAGACTTGTTCAACAGGCCAGCCATTACGCTCGTCATCAAAATCACTCGCATCAACCAAACCG
TTATTCATTCGTGATTGCGCCTGAGCGAGACGAAATACGCGATCGCTGTTAAAAGGACAATTACAAACAG
GAATCGAATGCAACCGGCGCAGGAACACTGCCAGCGCATCAACAATATTTTCACCTGAATCAGGATATTC
TTCTAATACCTGGAATGCTGTTTTCCCGGGGATCGCAGTGGTGAGTAACCATGCATCATCAGGAGTACGG
ATAAAATGCTTGATGGTCGGAAGAGGCATAAATTCCGTCAGCCAGTTTAGTCTGACCATCTCATCTGTAA
CATCATTGGCAACGCTACCTTTGCCATGTTTCAGAAACAACTCTGGCGCATCGGGCTTCCCATACAATCG
ATAGATTGTCGCACCTGATTGCCCGACATTATCGCGAGCCCATTTATACCCATATAAATCAGCATCCATG
TTGGAATTTAATCGCGGCCTAGAGCAAGACGTTTCCCGTTGAATATGGCTCATAACACCCCTTGTATTAC
TGTTTATGTAAGCAGACAGTTTTATTGTTCATGACCAAAATCCCTTAACGTGAGTTTTCGTTCCACTGAG
CGTCAGACCCCGTAGAAAAGATCAAAGGATCTTCTTGAGATCCTTTTTTTCTGCGCGTAATCTGCTGCTT
GCAAACAAAAAAACCACCGCTACCAGCGGTGGTTTGTTTGCCGGATCAAGAGCTACCAACTCTTTTTCCG
AAGGTAACTGGCTTCAGCAGAGCGCAGATACCAAATACTGTCCTTCTAGTGTAGCCGTAGTTAGGCCACC
ACTTCAAGAACTCTGTAGCACCGCCTACATACCTCGCTCTGCTAATCCTGTTACCAGTGGCTGCTGCCAG
TGGCGATAAGTCGTGTCTTACCGGGTTGGACTCAAGACGATAGTTACCGGATAAGGCGCAGCGGTCGGGC
TGAACGGGGGGTTCGTGCACACAGCCCAGCTTGGAGCGAACGACCTACACCGAACTGAGATACCTACAGC
GTGAGCTATGAGAAAGCGCCACGCTTCCCGAAGGGAGAAAGGCGGACAGGTATCCGGTAAGCGGCAGGGT
CGGAACAGGAGAGCGCACGAGGGAGCTTCCAGGGGGAAACGCCTGGTATCTTTATAGTCCTGTCGGGTTT
CGCCACCTCTGACTTGAGCGTCGATTTTTGTGATGCTCGTCAGGGGGGCGGAGCCTATGGAAAAACGCCA
GCAACGCGGCCTTTTTACGGTTCCTGGCCTTTTGCTGGCCTTTTGCTCACATGTTCTTTCCTGCGTTATC
CCCTGATTCTGTGGATAACCGTATTACCGCCTTTGAGTGAGCTGATACCGCTCGCCGCAGCCGAACGACC
GAGCGCAGCGAGTCAGTGAGCGAGGAAGCGGAAGAGCGCCTGATGCGGTATTTTCTCCTTACGCATCTGT
GCGGTATTTCACACCGCAATGGTGCACTCTCAGTACAATCTGCTCTGATGCCGCATAGTTAAGCCAGTAT
ACACTCCGCTATCGCTACGTGACTGGGTCATGGCTGCGCCCCGACACCCGCCAACACCCGCTGACGCGCC
CTGACGGGCTTGTCTGCTCCCGGCATCCGCTTACAGACAAGCTGTGACCGTCTCCGGGAGCTGCATGTGT
CAGAGGTTTTCACCGTCATCACCGAAACGCGCGAGGCAGCTGCGGTAAAGCTCATCAGCGTGGTCGTGAA
GCGATTCACAGATGTCTGCCTGTTCATCCGCGTCCAGCTCGTTGAGTTTCTCCAGAAGCGTTAATGTCTG
GCTTCTGATAAAGCGGGCCATGTTAAGGGCGGTTTTTTCCTGTTTGGTCACTGATGCCTCCGTGTAAGGG
GGATTTCTGTTCATGGGGGTAATGATACCGATGAAACGAGAGAGGATGCTCACGATACGGGTTACTGATG
ATGAACATGCCCGGTTACTGGAACGTTGTGAGGGTAAACAACTGGCGGTATGGATGCGGCGGGACCAGAG
AAAAATCACTCAGGGTCAATGCCAGCGCTTCGTTAATACAGATGTAGGTGTTCCACAGGGTAGCCAGCAG
CATCCTGCGATGCAGATCCGGAACATAATGGTGCAGGGCGCTGACTTCCGCGTTTCCAGACTTTACGAAA
CACGGAAACCGAAGACCATTCATGTTGTTGCTCAGGTCGCAGACGTTTTGCAGCAGCAGTCGCTTCACGT
TCGCTCGCGTATCGGTGATTCATTCTGCTAACCAGTAAGGCAACCCCGCCAGCCTAGCCGGGTCCTCAAC
GACAGGAGCACGATCATGCGCACCCGTGGGGCCGCCATGCCGGCGATAATGGCCTGCTTCTCGCCGAAAC
GTTTGGTGGCGGGACCAGTGACGAAGGCTTGAGCGAGGGCGTGCAAGATTCCGAATACCGCAAGCGACAG
GCCGATCATCGTCGCGCTCCAGCGAAAGCGGTCCTCGCCGAAAATGACCCAGAGCGCTGCCGGCACCTGT
CCTACGAGTTGCATGATAAAGAAGACAGTCATAAGTGCGGCGACGATAGTCATGCCCCGCGCCCACCGGA
AGGAGCTGACTGGGTTGAAGGCTCTCAAGGGCATCGGTCGAGATCCCGGTGCCTAATGAGTGAGCTAACT
TACATTAATTGCGTTGCGCTCACTGCCCGCTTTCCAGTCGGGAAACCTGTCGTGCCAGCTGCATTAATGA
ATCGGCCAACGCGCGGGGAGAGGC
