>Addgene plasmid #173940 | pET28_6xHis-PARP1delWGR | depositor partial sequence | sequence record 338497 | 6xHis-PARP1dWGR_CDS
ATGGGCAGCAGCCATCATCATCATCATCACAGCAGCGGCCTGGTGCCGCGCGGCAGCCATATGATGGCGG
AGTCTTCTGATAAGCTGTATCGAGTCGAGTACGCCAAGAGCGGGCGCGCCTCTTGCAAGAAATGCAGCGA
GAGCATCCCCAAGGACTCGCTCCGGATGGCCATCATGGTGCAGTCGCCCATGTTTGATGGAAAAGTCCCA
CACTGGTACCACTTCTCCTGCTTCTGGAAGGTGGGCCACTCCATCCGGCACCCTGACGTTGAGGTGGATG
GGTTCTCTGAGCTTCGGTGGGATGACCAGCAGAAAGTCAAGAAGACAGCGGAAGCTGGAGGAGTGACAGG
CAAAGGCCAGGATGGAATTGGTAGCAAGGCAGAGAAGACTCTGGGTGACTTTGCAGCAGAGTATGCCAAG
TCCAACAGAAGTACGTGCAAGGGGTGTATGGAGAAGATAGAAAAGGGCCAGGTGCGCCTGTCCAAGAAGA
TGGTGGACCCGGAGAAGCCACAGCTAGGCATGATTGACCGCTGGTACCATCCAGGCTGCTTTGTCAAGAA
CAGGGAGGAGCTGGGTTTCCGGCCCGAGTACAGTGCGAGTCAGCTCAAGGGCTTCAGCCTCCTTGCTACA
GAGGATAAGGAAGCCCTGAAGAAGCAGCTCCCAGGAGTCAAGAGTGAAGGAAAGAGAAAAGGCGATGAGG
TGGATGGAGTGGATGAAGTGGCGAAGAAGAAATCTAAAAAAGAAAAAGACAAGGATAGTAAGCTTGAAAA
AGCCCTAAAGGCTCAGAACGACCTGATCTGGAACATCAAGGACGAGCTAAAGAAAGTGTGTTCAACTAAT
GACCTGAAGGAGCTACTCATCTTCAACAAGCAGCAAGTGCCTTCTGGGGAGTCGGCGATCTTGGACCGAG
TAGCTGATGGCATGGTGTTCGGTGCCCTCCTTCCCTGCGAGGAATGCTCGGGTCAGCTGGTCTTCAAGAG
CGATGCCTATTACTGCACTGGGGACGTCACTGCCTGGACCAAGTGTATGGTCAAGACACAGACACCCAAC
CGGAAGGAGTGGGTAACCCCAAAGGAATTCCGAGAAATCTCTTACCTCAAGAAATTGAAGGTTAAAAAGC
AGGACCGTATATTCCCCCCAGAAACCAGCGCCTCCGTGGCGGCCACGCCTCCGCCCTCCACAGCCTCGGC
TCCTGCTGCTGTGAACTCCTCTGCTTCAGCAGATAAGCCATTATCCAACATGAAGATCCTGACTCTCGGG
AAGCTGTCCCGGAACAAGGATGAAGTGAAGGCCATGATTGAGAAACTCGGGGGGAAGTTGACGGGGACGG
CCAACAAGGCTTCCCTGTGCATCAGCACCAAAAAGGAGGTGGAAAAGATGAATAAGAAGATGGAGGAAGT
AAAGGAAGCCAACATCCGAGTTGTGTCTGAGGACTTCCTCCAGGACGTCTCCGCCTCCACCAAGAGCCTT
CAGGAGTTGTTCTTAGCGCACATCTTGTCCCCTTGGGGGGCAGAGGTGAAGGCAGAGCCTGTTGAAGTTG
TGGCCCCAAGAGGGAAGTCAGGGGCTGCGCTCTCCAAAAAAAGCAAGGGCCAGGTCAAGGAGGAAGGTAT
CAACAAATCTGAAACCAAGTCCAAGCTCCCCAAGCCAGTTCAGGACCTCATCAAGATGATCTTTGATGTG
GAAAGTATGAAGAAAGCCATGGTGGAGTATGAGATCGACCTTCAGAAGATGCCCTTGGGGAAGCTGAGCA
AAAGGCAGATCCAGGCCGCATACTCCATCCTCAGTGAGGTCCAGCAGGCGGTGTCTCAGGGCAGCAGCGA
CTCTCAGATCCTGGATCTCTCAAATCGCTTTTACACCCTGATCCCCCACGACTTTGGGATGAAGAAGCCT
CCGCTCCTGAACAATGCAGACAGTGTGCAGGCCAAGGCGGAAATGCTTGACAACCTGCTGGACATCGAGG
TGGCCTACAGTCTGCTCAGGGGAGGGTCTGATGATAGCAGCAAGGATCCCATCGATGTCAACTATGAGAA
GCTCAAAACTGACATTAAGGTGGTTGACAGAGATTCTGAAGAAGCCGAGATCATCAGGAAGTATGTTAAG
AACACTCATGCAACCACACACAATGCGTATGACTTGGAAGTCATCGATATCTTTAAGATAGAGCGTGAAG
GCGAATGCCAGCGTTACAAGCCCTTTAAGCAGCTTCATAACCGAAGATTGCTGTGGCACGGGTCCAGGAC
CACCAACTTTGCTGGGATCCTGTCCCAGGGTCTTCGGATAGCCCCGCCTGAAGCGCCCGTGACAGGCTAC
ATGTTTGGTAAAGGGATCTATTTCGCTGACATGGTCTCCAAGAGTGCCAACTACTGCCATACGTCTCAGG
GAGACCCAATAGGCTTAATCCTGTTGGGAGAAGTTGCCCTTGGAAACATGTATGAACTGAAGCACGCTTC
ACATATCAGCAAGTTACCCAAGGGCAAGCACAGTGTCAAAGGTTTGGGCAAAACTACCCCTGATCCTTCA
GCTAACATTAGTCTGGATGGTGTAGACGTTCCTCTTGGGACCGGGATTTCATCTGGTGTGAATGACACCT
CTCTACTATATAACGAGTACATTGTCTATGATATTGCTCAGGTAAATCTGAAGTATCTGCTGAAACTGAA
ATTCAATTTTAAGACCTCCCTGTGGTAA
